Addgene plasmid #86161: p35S::Cf-4-YFPn
Purpose: Cf-4 split YFP
Depositing lab: Silke Robatzek. Depositing organization: Sainsbury Laboratory, Norwich. Publication: Avr4 promotes Cf-4 receptor-like protein association with the BAK1/SERK3 receptor-like kinase to initiate receptor endocytosis and plant immunity. Postma J, Liebrand TW, Bi G, Evrard A, Bye RR, Mbengue M, Kuhn H, Joosten MH, Robatzek S. New Phytol. 2016 Apr;210(2):627-42. doi: 10.1111/nph.13802. Epub 2016 Jan 14. PubMed 26765243.
Backbone
  Vector backbone: pAM-PAT-GWPro35S
  Vector type: Plant Expression
Growth in bacteria
  Bacterial resistance: Ampicillin, 100 μg/mL
  Growth temperature: 37°C
  Growth strain: DH5alpha
  Copy number: High Copy
Gene/Insert
  Gene/Insert name: Cf-4
  Promoter: 35S
  Tag / fusion protein: YFPn (C terminal on insert)
  Cloning method: Gateway Cloning
  Sequencing primers: 5′ 35S promoter
Terms and licenses: Academic/Nonprofit Terms; Industry Terms: Not Available to Industry
How to cite: p35S::Cf-4-YFPn was a gift from Silke Robatzek (Addgene plasmid # 86161 ; http://n2t.net/addgene:86161 ; RRID:Addgene_86161)
