[The description below was written by a language model from this plasmid's Addgene catalogue record and pLannotate feature annotations shown in this document.]
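Description:
p35S::Cf-4-YFPn is a plant expression plasmid built on the Gateway-compatible pAM-PAT-GWPro35S backbone, about 8.2 kb in the sequenced record. It is maintained in E. coli at high copy through a ColE1/pUC-type origin with ampicillin selection (AmpR under its own bla promoter). It also carries an incP oriV, a broad-host-range origin of the kind used for maintenance in Agrobacterium. Left and right border repeats from nopaline-type T-DNA flank the plant-directed portion, so the region between them can be transferred into plant cells by Agrobacterium. Within the borders, a bar gene (phosphinothricin acetyltransferase) driven by the NOS promoter and closed by the NOS terminator provides glufosinate/phosphinothricin resistance as a plant selectable marker.

The payload is the Cf-4 coding sequence, inserted by Gateway recombination and therefore flanked by attB1 and attB2 sites. The automated annotation labels this open reading frame as a fragment of 9DC1 from Solanum pimpinellifolium, most likely a match to a similar database protein, whereas the catalogue entry identifies the insert as Cf-4; the record does not state a source species. Expression is driven by an enhanced CaMV 35S promoter with a duplicated enhancer and terminated by a CaMV polyadenylation signal. Downstream of attB2 lies an N-terminal Venus/YFP fragment, annotated as VN155 with the I152L substitution, giving the C-terminal YFPn tag.

This half-fluorophore is non-fluorescent alone and regains fluorescence only when brought close to a complementary C-terminal YFP fragment on a partner protein. The construct is thus one half of a split-YFP (bimolecular fluorescence complementation) pair. The associated publication concerns association of the Cf-4 receptor-like protein with the BAK1/SERK3 receptor-like kinase, receptor endocytosis and plant immunity.
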