Features (pLannotate 1.2.2; 18 found; start..end, strand, type, name):
    456..533     +  CDS            klaC (fragment): KLAC_ECOLX - Also known as telB. Protein predicted: Swiss-Prot protein existence level 4. Belongs to the kla operon, which is associated with cryptic tellurite resistance, and IncW plasmid fertility inhibition. From Escherichia coli.
    535..626     +  promoter       AmpR promoter: bla
    627..1487    +  CDS            AmpR: β-lactamase; bla; confers resistance to ampicillin, carbenicillin, and related antibiotics
   1658..2246    +  rep_origin     ori: high-copy-number ColE1/pMB1/pBR322/pUC origin of replication
   2558..2582    +  misc_feature   LB T-DNA repeat: left border repeat from nopaline C58 T-DNA
   2676..2928    -  terminator     NOS terminator: nopaline synthase terminator and poly(A) signal
   2951..3499    -  CDS            bar: PAT_STRHY - Experimental evidence at protein level: Swiss-Prot protein existence level 1. Inactivates phosphinothricin (PPT) by transfer of an acetyl group from acetyl CoA. Can also acetylate demethylphosphinothricin but not PTT or glutamate. This enzyme is an effector of phosphinothricin tripeptide (PTT or bialaphos) resistance. From Streptomyces hygroscopicus. Introduced by genetic manipulation and expressed in glufosinate-tolerant maize by Dekalb Genetics.
   3541..3720    -  promoter       NOS promoter: nopaline synthase promoter
   3863..4533    +  promoter       CaMV 35S promoter (enhanced): cauliflower mosaic virus 35S promoter with a duplicated enhancer region
   4533..4560    -  misc_feature   MCS (fragment): pBluescript multiple cloning site
   4568..4592    +  protein_bind   attB1: mutant version of attB; recombination site for the Gateway® BP reaction BP Clonase™
   4595..7012    +  CDS            9DC1 (fragment): 9DC1_SOLPI - Also known as 9DC From Solanum pimpinellifolium (Currant tomato) (Lycopersicon pimpinellifolium).
   7014..7038    -  protein_bind   attB2: mutant version of attB; recombination site for the Gateway® BP reaction BP Clonase™
   7046..7501    +  CDS            VN155(I152L): improved N-terminal fragment of mVenus for use in bimolecular fluorescence complementation (BiFC) (Kodama and Hu, 2010)
   7568..7727    +  polyA_signal   CaMV poly(A) signal (fragment): cauliflower mosaic virus polyadenylation signal
   7734..7754    -  misc_feature   MCS (fragment): pBluescript multiple cloning site
   7802..7826    +  misc_feature   RB T-DNA repeat: right border repeat from nopaline C58 T-DNA
   8046..392     +  rep_origin     oriV (across the origin): incP origin of replication
>Addgene plasmid #86161 | p35S::Cf-4-YFPn | addgene full sequence | sequence record 169564 | Addgene NGS Result
GAGCTGGCCAGCCTCGCAAATCGGCGAAAACGCCTGATTTTACGCGAGTTTCCCACAGATGATGTGGACA
AGCCTGGGGATAAGTGCCCTGCGGTATTGACACTTGAGGGGCGCGACTACTGACAGATGAGGGGCGCGAT
CCTTGACACTTGAGGGGCAGAGTGCTGACAGATGAGGGGCGCACCTATTGACATTTGAGGGGCTGTCCAC
AGGCAGAAAATCCAGCATTTGCAAGGGTTTCCGCCCGTTTTTCGGCCACCGCTAACCTGTCTTTTAACCT
GCTTTTAAACCAATATTTATAAACCTTGTTTTTAACCAGGGCTGCGCCCTGTGCGCGTGACCGCGCACGC
CGAAGGGGGGTGCCCCCCCTTCTCGAACCCTCCCGGCCCGCTAACGCGGGCCTCCCATCCCCCCAGGGGC
TGCGCCCCTCGGCCGCGAACGGCCTCACCCCAAAAATGGCAGCGCTGGCAGTCCTTGCCATTGCCGGGAT
CGGGGCAGTAACGGGATGGGCGATCAGCCCGAAAGCTACCCCTATTTGTTTATTTTTCTAAATACATTCA
AATATGTATCCGCTCATGAGACAATAACCCTGATAAATGCTTCAATAATATTGAAAAAGGAAGAGTATGA
GTATTCAACATTTCCGTGTCGCCCTTATTCCCTTTTTTGCGGCATTTTGCCTTCCTGTTTTTGCTCACCC
AGAAACGCTGGTGAAAGTAAAAGATGCTGAAGATCAGTTGGGTGCACGAGTGGGTTACATCGAACTGGAT
CTCAACAGCGGTAAGATCCTTGAGAGTTTTCGCCCCGAAGAACGTTTTCCAATGATGAGCACTTTTAAAG
TTCTGCTATGTGGCGCGGTATTATCCCGTATTGACGCCGGGCAAGAGCAACTCGGTCGCCGCATACACTA
TTCTCAGAATGACTTGGTTGAGTACTCACCAGTCACAGAAAAGCATCTTACGGATGGCATGACAGTAAGA
GAATTATGCAGTGCTGCCATAACCATGAGTGATAACACTGCGGCCAACTTACTTCTGACAACGATCGGAG
GACCGAAGGAGCTAACCGCTTTTTTGCACAACATGGGGGATCATGTAACTCGCCTTGATCGTTGGGAACC
GGAGCTGAATGAAGCCATACCAAACGACGAGCGTGACACCACGATGCCTGTAGCAATGGCAACAACGTTG
CGCAAACTATTAACTGGCGAACTACTTACTCTAGCTTCCCGGCAACAATTAATAGACTGGATGGAGGCGG
ATAAAGTTGCAGGACCACTTCTGCGCTCGGCCCTTCCGGCTGGCTGGTTTATTGCTGATAAATCTGGAGC
CGGTGAGCGTGGGTCTCGCGGTATCATTGCAGCACTGGGGCCAGATGGTAAGCCCTCCCGTATCGTAGTT
ATCTACACGACGGGGAGTCAGGCAACTATGGATGAACGAAATAGACAGATCGCTGAGATAGGTGCCTCAC
TGATTAAGCATTGGTAACTGTCAGACCAAGTTTACTCATATATACTTTAGATTGATTTAAAACTTCATTT
TTAATTTAAAAGGATCTAGGTGAAGATCCTTTTTGATAATCTCATGACCAAAATCCCTTAACGTGAGTTT
TCGTTCCACTGAGCGTCAGACCCCGTAGAAAAGATCAAAGGATCTTCTTGAGATCCTTTTTTTCTGCGCG
TAATCTGCTGCTTGCAAACAAAAAAACCACCGCTACCAGCGGTGGTTTGTTTGCCGGATCAAGAGCTACC
AACTCTTTTTCCGAAGGTAACTGGCTTCAGCAGAGCGCAGATACCAAATACTGTTCTTCTAGTGTAGCCG
TAGTTAGGCCACCACTTCAAGAACTCTGTAGCACCGCCTACATACCTCGCTCTGCTAATCCTGTTACCAG
TGGCTGCTGCCAGTGGCGATAAGTCGTGTCTTACCGGGTTGGACTCAAGACGATAGTTACCGGATAAGGC
GCAGCGGTCGGGCTGAACGGGGGGTTCGTGCACACAGCCCAGCTTGGAGCGAACGACCTACACCGAACTG
AGATACCTACAGCGTGAGCTATGAGAAAGCGCCACGCTTCCCGAAGGGAGAAAGGCGGACAGGTATCCGG
TAAGCGGCAGGGTCGGAACAGGAGAGCGCACGAGGGAGCTTCCAGGGGGAAACGCCTGGTATCTTTATAG
TCCTGTCGGGTTTCGCCACCTCTGACTTGAGCGTCGATTTTTGTGATGCTCGTCAGGGGGGCGGAGCCTA
TGGAAAAACGCCAGCAACGCGGCCTTTTTACGGTTCCTGGCCTTTTGCTGGCCTTTTGCTCACATGGACT
CTAGCTAGAGGATCACAGGCAGCAACGCTCTGTCATCGTTACAATCAACATGCTACCCTCCGCGAGATCA
TCCGTGTTTCAAACCCGGCAGCTTAGTTGCCGTTCTTCCGAATAGCATCGGTAACATGAGCAAAGTCTGC
CGCCTTACAACGGCTCTCCCGCTGACGCCGTCCCGGACTGATGGGCTGCCTGTATCGAGTGGTGATTTTG
TGCCGAGCTGCCGGTCGGGGAGCTGTTGGCTGGCTGGTGGCAGGATATATTGTGGTGTAAACAAATTGAC
GCTTAGACAACTTAATAACACATTGCGGACGTTTTTAATGATCGAATACTAACGTCTCTACCAGATATCA
GCTTGCATGCCGGTCGATCTAGTAACATAGATGACACCGCGCGCGATAATTTATCCTAGTTTGCGCGCTA
TATTTTGTTTTCTATCGCGTATTAAATGTATAATTGCGGGACTCTAATCATAAAAACCCATCTCATAAAT
AACGTCATGCATTACATGTTAATTATTACATGCTTAACGTAATTCAACAGAAATTATATGATAATCATCG
CAAGACCGGCAACAGGATTCAATCTTAAGAAACTTTATTGCCAAATGTTTGAACGATCTGCTTGACTCTA
GGGGTCATCAGATTTCGGTGACGGGCAGGACCGGACGGGGCGGCACCGGCAGGCTGAAGTCCAGCTGCCA
GAAACCCACGTCATGCCAGTTCCCGTGCTTGAAGCCGGCCGCCCGCAGCATGCCGCGGGGGGCATATCCG
AGCGCCTCGTGCATGCGCACGCTCGGGTCGTTGGGCAGCCCGATGACAGCGACCACGCTCTTGAAGCCCT
GTGCCTCCAGGGACTTCAGCAGGTGGGTGTAGAGCGTGGAGCCCAGTCCCGTCCGCTGGTGGCGGGGGGA
GACGTACACGGTCGACTCGGCCGTCCAGTCGTAGGCGTTGCGTGCCTTCCAGGGACCCGCGTAGGCGATG
CCGGCGACCTCGCCGTCCACCTCGGCGACGAGCCAGGGATAGCGCTCCCGCAGACGGACGAGGTCGTCCG
TCCACTCCTGCGGTTCCTGCGGCTCGGTACGGAAGTTGACCGTGCTTGTCTCGATGTAGTGGTTGACGAT
GGTGCAGACCGCCGGCATGTCCGCCTCGGTGGCACGGCGGATGTCGGCCGGGCGTCGTTCTGGGCTCATG
GTAGATCCCCTCGATCGAGTTGAGAGTGAATATGAGACTCTAATTGGATACCGAGGGGAATTTATGGAAC
GTCAGTGGAGCATTTTTGACAAGAAATATTTGCTAGCTGATAGTGACCTTAGGCGACTTTTGAACGCGCA
ATAATGGTTTCTGACGTATGTGCTTAGCTCATTAAACTCCAGAAACCCGCGGCTCAGTGGCTCCTTCAAC
GTTGCGGTTCTGTCAGTTCCAAACGTAAAACGGCTTGTCCCGCGTCATCGGCGGGGGTCATAACGTGACT
CCCTTAATTCTCCGCTCATGATCAGATTGTCGTTTCCCGCCTTCGGTTTGGGCGCGCCCGGTTCAGAAGA
CCAGAGGGCTATTGAGACTTTTCAACAAAGGGTAATATCGGGAAACCTCCTCGGATTCCATTGCCCAGCT
ATCTGTCACTTCATCGAAAGGACAGTAGAAAAGGAAGATGGCTTCTACAAATGCCATCATTGCGATAAAG
GAAAGGCTATCGTTCAAGATGCCTCTACCGACAGTGGTCCCAAAGATGGACCCCCACCCACGAGGAACAT
CGTGGAAAAAGAAGACGTTCCAACCACGTCTTCAAAGCAAGTGGATTGATGTGATACATGGTGGAGCACG
ACACTCTCGTCTACTCCAAGAATATCAAAGATACAGTCTCAGAAGACCAGAGGGCTATTGAGACTTTTCA
ACAAAGGGTAATATCGGGAAACCTCCTCGGATTCCATTGCCCAGCTATCTGTCACTTCATCGAAAGGACA
GTAGAAAAGGAAGATGGCTTCTACAAATGCCATCATTGCGATAAAGGAAAGGCTATCGTTCAAGATGCCT
CTACCGACAGTGGTCCCAAAGATGGACCCCCACCCACGAGGAACATCGTGGAAAAAGAAGACGTTCCAAC
CACGTCTTCAAAGCAAGTGGATTGATGTGATATCTCCACTGACGTAAGGGATGACGCACAATCCCACTAT
CCTTCGCAAGACCCTTCCTCTATATAAGGAAGTTCATTTCATTTGGAGAGGACCTCGAGGTCGACGGTAT
CGATAAGCTTCCCATCAACAAGTTTGTACAAAAAAGCAGGCTTTATGGGTTGTGTAAAACTTGTGTTTTT
CATGCTATATGTCTTTCTCTTTCAACTTGTTTCCTCGTCATCCTTACCTCATTTGTGCCCCGAAGATCAA
GCTCTTGCTCTTCTAGAATTCAAGAACATGTTTACCGTTAATCCTAATGCTTCTGATTATTGTTACGACA
GAAGAACTCTTTCTTGGAACAAAAGCACAAGTTGCTGCTCATGGGATGGCGTTCATTGTGACGAAACGAC
AGGACAAGTGATTGAGCTTGACCTCCGTTGCATCCAACTTCAAGGCAAGTTTCATTCCAATAGTAGCCTC
TTTCAACTCTCCAATCTCAAAAGGCTTGATTTGTCTTATAATGATTTCACTGGATCGCCCATTTCACCTA
AATTTGGTGAGTTTTCAGATTTGACGCATCTCGATTTGTCGCATTCAAGTTTTAGGGGTGTAATCCCTTC
TGAAATCTCTCATCTTTCTAAACTATACGTTCTTCGTATTAGTCTAAATGAGCTTACTTTTGGTCCTCAC
AATTTTGAATTGCTTCTTAAGAACTTGACCCAATTAAAAGTGCTCGACCTTGAATCTATCAACATCTCTT
CCACTATTCCTTTGAATTTCTCTTCTCATTTAACAAATCTATGGCTTCCATACACAGAGTTACGTGGGAT
ATTGCCCGAAAGAGTTTTCCACCTTTCCGACTTAGAATTTCTCGATTTATCAAGCAATCCCCAGCTCACG
GTTAGGTTTCCCACAACCAAATGGAATAGCAGTGCATCACTCATGAAGTTATATCTCTATAATGTGAATA
TTGATGATAGGATACCTGAATCATTTAGCCATCTAACTTCACTTCATAAGTTGTACATGAGTCGTTCTAA
TCTGTCAGGGCCTATTCCTAAACCTCTATGGAATCTCACCAACATAGTGTTTTTGGACCTTAATAATAAC
CATCTTGAAGGACCAATTCCATCCAACGTAAGCGGACTACGTAACCTACAAATACTTTGGTTGTCATCAA
ACAACTTAAATGGGAGTATACCATCCTGGATATTCTCCCTTCCATCACTGATAGGGTTAGACTTGAGCAA
TAACACTTTCAGTGGAAAAATTCAAGAGTTCAAGTCCAAAACATTAAGTACCGTTACTCTAAAACAAAAT
AAGCTAAAAGGTCCTATTCCGAATTCACTCCTAAACCAGAAGAACCTACAATTCCTTCTCCTTTCACACA
ATAATATCAGTGGACATATTTCTTCAGCTATCTGCAATCTGAAAACATTGATATTGTTAGACTTGGGAAG
TAATAATTTGGAGGGAACAATCCCGCAATGCGTGGTTGAGAGGAACGAATACCTTTCGCATTTGGATTTG
AGCAACAACAGACTTAGTGGGACAATCAATACAACTTTTAGTGTTGGAAACATTTTAAGGGTCATTAGCT
TGCACGGGAATAAGCTAACGGGGAAAGTCCCACGATCTATGATCAATTGCAAGTATTTGACACTACTTGA
TCTAGGTAACAATATGTTGAATGACACATTTCCAAACTGGTTGGGATACCTATTTCAATTGAAGATTTTA
AGCTTGAGATCAAATAAGTTGCATGGTCCCATCAAATCTTCAGGGAATACAAACTTGTTTATGGGTCTTC
AAATTCTTGATCTATCATCTAATGGATTTAGTGGGAATTTACCCGAAAGAATTTTGGGGAATTTGCAAAC
CATGAAGGAAATTGATGAGAGTACAGGATTCCCAGAGTATATTTCTGATCCATATGATATTTATTACAAT
TATTTGACGACAATTTCTACAAAGGGACAAGATTATGATTCTGTTCGAATTTTGGATTCTAACATGATTA
TCAATCTCTCAAAGAACAGATTTGAAGGTCATATTCCAAGCATTATTGGAGATCTTGTTGGACTTCGTAC
GTTGAACTTGTCTCACAATGTCTTGGAAGGTCATATACCGGCATCATTTCAAAATTTATCAGTACTCGAA
TCTTTGGATCTCTCATCTAATAAAATCAGCGGAGAAATTCCGCAGCAGCTTGCATCCCTCACATTCCTTG
AAGTCTTAAATCTCTCTCACAATCATCTTGTTGGATGCATCCCCAAAGGAAAACAATTTGATTCGTTCGG
GAACACTTCGTACCAAGGGAATGATGGGTTACGCGGATTTCCACTCTCAAAACTTTGTGGTGGTGAAGAT
CAAGTGACAACTCCAGCTGAGCTAGATCAAGAAGAGGAGGAAGAAGATTCACCAATGATCAGTTGGCAGG
GGGTTCTCGTGGGTTACGGTTGTGGACTTGTTATTGGACTGTCCGTAATATACATAATGTGGTCAACTCA
ATATCCAGCATGGTTTTCGAGGATGGATTTAAAGTTGGAACACATAATTACTACGAAAATGAAAAAGCAC
AAGAAAAGATATAACCCAGCTTTCTTGTACAAAGTGGTTGATGGGATGGTGAGCAAGGGCGAGGAGCTGT
TCACCGGGGTGGTGCCCATCCTGGTCGAGCTGGACGGCGACGTAAACGGCCACAAGTTCAGCGTGTCCGG
CGAGGGCGAGGGCGATGCCACCTACGGCAAGCTGACCCTGAAGCTGATCTGCACCACCGGCAAGCTGCCC
GTGCCCTGGCCCACCCTCGTGACCACCCTGGGCTACGGCCTGCAGTGCTTCGCCCGCTACCCCGACCACA
TGAAGCAGCACGACTTCTTCAAGTCCGCCATGCCCGAAGGCTACGTCCAGGAGCGCACCATCTTCTTCAA
GGACGACGGCAACTACAAGACCCGCGCCGAGGTGAAGTTCGAGGGCGACACCCTGGTGAACCGCATCGAG
CTGAAGGGCATCGACTTCAAGGAGGACGGCAACATCCTGGGGCACAAGCTGGAGTACAACTACAACAGCC
ACAACGTCTATATCATGGCCTAATCTAGAGTCCGCAAAAATCACCAGTCTCTCTCTACAAATCTATCTCT
CTCTATTTTTCTCCAGAATAATGTGTGAGTAGTTCCCAGATAAGGGAATTAGGGTTCTTATAGGGTTTCG
CTCATGTGTTGAGCATATAAGAAACCCTTAGTATGTATTTGTATTTGTAAAATACTTCTATCAATAAAAT
TTCTAATTCCTAAAACCAAAATCCAGTGACCGGGCGGCCGCCACCGCGGTGGAGGGGGATCAGATTGTCG
TTTCCCGCCTTCAGTTTAAACTATCAGTGTTTGACAGGATATATTGGCGGGTAAACCTAAGAGAAAAGAG
CGTTTATTAGAATAATCGGATATTTAAAAGGGCGTGAAAAGGTTTATCCGTTCGTCCATTTGTATGTGTA
CATCACCGACGAGCAAGGCAAGACCGAGCGCCTTTCCGACGCTCACCGGGCTGGTTGCCCTCGCCGCTGG
GCTGGCGGCCGTCTATGGCCCTGCAAACGCGCCAGAAACGCCGTCGAAGCCGTGTGCGAGACACCGGCCG
CCGGCGTTGTGGATACCTCGCGGAAAACTTGGCCCTCACTGACAGATGAGGGGCGGACGTTGACACTTGA
GGGGCCGACTCACCCGGCGCGGCGTTGACAGATGAGGGGCAGGCTCGATTTCGGCCGGCGACGTG
